Addgene plasmid #56229: mIFP-MannII-N-10
Purpose: Localization: Mannosidase/Golgi, Excitation: 683, Emission: 704
Depositing lab: Michael Davidson. Depositing organization: Florida State University, Tallahassee. Publication: A naturally monomeric infrared fluorescent protein for protein labeling in vivo. Yu D, Baird MA, Allen JR, Howe ES, Klassen MP, Reade A, Makhijani K, Song Y, Liu S, Murthy Z, Zhang SQ, Weiner OD, Kornberg TB, Jan YN, Davidson MW, Shu X. Nat Methods. 2015 Aug;12(8):763-765. doi: 10.1038/nmeth.3447. Epub 2015 Jun 22. PubMed 26098020.
Backbone
  Vector backbone: mIFP-N1
  Backbone size w/o insert (bp): 4750
  Vector type: Mammalian Expression
  Selectable markers: Neomycin (select with G418)
Growth in bacteria
  Bacterial resistance: Kanamycin, 50 μg/mL
  Growth temperature: 37°C
  Growth strain: DH5alpha
  Copy number: High Copy
Gene/Insert
  Gene/Insert name: MannII (alt name: NM_008549.2)
  Species: M. musculus (mouse)
  Mutation: aa 1-112 of MannII
  Promoter: CMV
  Tag / fusion protein: mIFP (C terminal on backbone)
  Cloning method: Unknown
  Sequencing primers: 5′ CMV-F; 3′ SV40pA-R
Terms and licenses: Academic/Nonprofit Terms; Industry Terms
Depositor comments: . Excitation = 683; Emission = 704
How to cite: mIFP-MannII-N-10 was a gift from Michael Davidson (Addgene plasmid # 56229 ; http://n2t.net/addgene:56229 ; RRID:Addgene_56229)
