[The description below was written by a language model from this plasmid's Addgene catalogue record.]
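Description:
mIFP-MannII-N-10 is a mammalian expression plasmid built on the mIFP-N1 backbone (about 4.75 kb without insert), an N1-style vector in which a targeting sequence is cloned upstream of the fluorescent protein, so that the fluorophore sits at the C terminus of the fusion. It is propagated in E. coli as a high-copy plasmid under kanamycin selection. It also carries a neomycin resistance marker, allowing G418 selection of stably transfected mammalian cells. No feature table accompanies the record, so the origins of replication and the promoters driving the resistance marker are not stated. The listed 3′ sequencing primer suggests an SV40 polyadenylation signal downstream of the fusion.

The insert is a fragment of mouse mannosidase II covering amino acids 1–112, expressed from the CMV promoter and fused in frame to mIFP. This N-terminal part of mannosidase II is commonly used as a Golgi targeting and retention signal, consistent with the recorded localization of Mannosidase/Golgi, so the fusion anchors the fluorophore to the Golgi rather than supplying a full-length enzyme. mIFP is a naturally monomeric infrared fluorescent protein with recorded excitation at 683 nm and emission at 704 nm. Its monomeric character suits it to protein tagging with less risk of oligomerization artefacts. The "N-10" in the name probably follows a convention for fusion orientation and linker length, but the record does not explain it, and the cloning method is listed as unknown.

The construct is typically used as a Golgi marker for live- or fixed-cell fluorescence imaging in transfected mammalian cells. Its far-red/infrared signal is spectrally separate from green and red fluorescent proteins, which helps in multicolour experiments.
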