>Addgene plasmid #56229 | mIFP-MannII-N-10 | depositor partial sequence | sequence record 87129 | insert sequence
CAGATCCGCTAGCGCCACCATGAAGTTAAGTCGCCAGTTCACCGTGTTTGGCAGCGCGATCTTCTGCGTC
GTAATCTTCTCACTCTACCTGATGCTGGACAGGGGTCACTTGGACTACCCTCGGGGCCCGCGCCAGGAGG
GCTCCTTTCCGCAGGGCCAGCTTTCAATATTGCAAGAAAAGATTGACCATTTGGAGCGTTTGCTCGCTGA
GAACAACGAGATCATCTCAAATATCAGAGACTCAGTCATCAACCTGAGCGAGTCTGTGGAGGACGGCCCG
CGGGGGTCACCAGGCAACGCCAGCCAAGGCTCCATCCACCTCCACTCGCCACAGTTGGCCCTGCAGGCTG
ACCCCAGCTCCGGATCGGATCCACCGGTCGCCACCATGTCGGTACCGCTGACTACCTCAGCATTCGGCCA
CGCGTTTCTGGCTAACTGTGAACGCGAGCAGATCCACCTGGCGGGCTCCATTCAGCCGCACGGTATCCTG
CTGGCTGTGAAAGAGCCGGACAACGTGGTGATCCAGGCTTCTATTAACGCTGCGGAGTTCCTGAACACCA
ACTCTGTTGTTGGCCGTCCGCTGCGTGACCTGGGCGGCGATCTGCCTTTGCAGATCCTGCCGCACCTGAA
CGGCCCGCTGCACCTGGCTCCGATGACCCTGCGTTGTACCGTGGGTTCTCCGCCGCGTCGTGTGGACTGT
ACCATTCATCGTCCGTCTAACGGCGGCCTGATCGTAGAACTGGAACCAGCAACCAAGACCACTAACATTG
CGCCGGCTCTGGACGGTGCGTTTCATCGTATCACTTCTTCATCCTCCCTGATGGGCCTGTGTGACGAAAC
CGCGACTATTATCCGTGAGATTACTGGCTACGACCGTGTGATGGTAGTACGTTTCGATGAAGAGGGTAAT
GGCGAAATTCTGTCCGAACGTCGTCGTGCGGACCTGGAAGCGTTCCTGGGTAACCGCTACCCGGCGTCTA
CTATTCCGCAGATCGCTCGTCGCCTGTACGAACATAACCGTGTTCGCCTGCTGGTAGATGTGAACTATAC
TCCGGTTCCGCTACAGCCGCGCATCAGCCCGCTGAACGGTCGTGATCTGGATATGTCCCTGTCTTGCCTG
CGCTCTATGTCCCCGATCCACCAGAAATACATGCAGGACATGGGCGTTGGCGCGACCCTGGTTTGCTCTC
TGATGGTGTCTGGTCGTCTGTGGGGTCTGATCGCTTGCCACCACTACGAACCGCGCTTCGTTCCGTTCCA
CATTCGCGCTGCTGGCGAAGCGCTGGCGGAAACTTGTGCGATCCGCATCGCGACGCTGGAGAGCTTTGCA
CAGTCTCAGTCCAAATGAGCGGCCGCGACTCTAGATCATAATCA
