>Addgene plasmid #56229 | mIFP-MannII-N-10 | addgene partial sequence | sequence record 125153 | mIFP-R 5'-GGTGTTCAGGAACTCCGCAG-3'
TTGTCCGGCTCTTTCACAGCCAGCAGGATACCGTGCGGCTGAATGGAGCCCGCCAGGTGGATCTGCTCGC
GTTCACAGTTAGCCAGAAACGCGTGGCCGAATGCTGAGGTAGTCAGCGGTACCGACATGGTGGCGACCGG
TGGATCCGATCCGGAGCTGGGGTCAGCCTGCAGGGCCAACTGTGGCGAGTGGAGGTGGATGGAGCCTTGG
CTGGCGTTGCCTGGTGACCCCCGCGGGCCGTCCTCCACAGACTCGCTCAGGTTGATGACTGAGTCTCTGA
TATTTGAGATGATCTCGTTGTTCTCAGCGAGCAAACGCTCCAAATGGTCAATCTTTTCTTGCAATATTGA
AAGCTGGCCCTGCGGAAAGGAGCCCTCCTGGCGCGGGCCCCGAGGGTAGTCCAAGTGACCCCTGTCCAGC
ATCAGGTAGAGTGAGAAGATTACGACGCAGAAGATCGCGCTGCCAAACACGGTGAACTGGCGACTTAACT
TCATGGTGGCGCTAGCGGATCTGACGGTTCACTAAACCAGCTCTGCTTATATAGACCTCCCACCGTACAC
GCCTACCGCCCATTTGCGTCAATGGGGCGGAGTTGTTACGACATTTTGGAAAGTCCCGTTGATTTTGGTG
CCAAAACAAACTCCCATTGACGTCAATGGGGTGGAGACTTGGAAATCCCCGTGAGTCAAACCGCTATCCA
CGCCCATTGATGTACTGCCAAAACCGCATCACCATGGTAATAGCGATGACTAATACGTAGATGTACTGCC
AAGTAGGAAAGTCCCATAAGGTCATGTACTGGGCATAATGCCAGGCGGGCCATTTACCGTCATTGACGTC
AATAGGGG
